>Addgene plasmid #221543 | 1203AD-CMV-Cas7.1-N152A-mutant | addgene full sequence | sequence record 437816 | Addgene NGS Result
TTGAGATCCTTTTTTTCTGCGCGTAATCTGCTGCTTGCAAACAAAAAAACCACCGCTACCAGCGGTGGTT
TGTTTGCCGGATCAAGAGCTACCAACTCTTTTTCCGAAGGTAACTGGCTTCAGCAGAGCGCAGATACCAA
ATACTGTTCTTCTAGTGTAGCCGTAGTTAGGCCACCACTTCAAGAACTCTGTAGCACCGCCTACATACCT
CGCTCTGCTAATCCTGTTACCAGTGGCTGCTGCCAGTGGCGATAAGTCGTGTCTTACCGGGTTGGACTCA
AGACGATAGTTACCGGATAAGGCGCAGCGGTCGGGCTGAACGGGGGGTTCGTGCACACAGCCCAGCTTGG
AGCGAACGACCTACACCGAACTGAGATACCTACAGCGTGAGCTATGAGAAAGCGCCACGCTTCCCGAAGG
GAGAAAGGCGGACAGGTATCCGGTAAGCGGCAGGGTCGGAACAGGAGAGCGCACGAGGGAGCTTCCAGGG
GGAAACGCCTGGTATCTTTATAGTCCTGTCGGGTTTCGCCACCTCTGACTTGAGCGTCGATTTTTGTGAT
GCTCGTCAGGGGGGCGGAGCCTATGGAAAAACGCCAGCAACGCGGCCTTTTTACGGTTCCTGGCCTTTTG
CTGGCCTTTTGCTCACATGTTCTTTCCTGCGTTATCCCCTGATTCTGTGGATAACCGTATTACCGCCTTT
GAGTGAGCTGATACCGCTCGCCGCAGCCGAACGACCGAGCGCAGCGAGTCAGTGAGCGAGGAAGCGGAAG
AGCGCCCAATACGCAAACCGCCTCTTCCCGCGCGTTGGCCGATTCATTAATGCAGCTGGCACGACAGGTT
TCCCGACTGGAAAGCGGGCAGTGAGCGCAACGCAATTAATGTGAGTTAGCTCACTCATTAGGCATCCTAG
GCTTTACACTTTATGCTTCCGGCTCGTATGTTGTGTGGAATTGTGAGCGGATAACAATTTCACACAGGAA
ACAGCTATGACCATGATTACGCCAAGCTCTAGCTAGAGGTCGACGGTATCGAGCCCCAGCTGGTTCTTTC
CGCCTCAGAAGCCATAGAGCCCACCGCATCCCCAGCATGCCTGCTATTGTCTTCCCAATCCTCCCCCTTG
CTGTCCTGCCCCACCCCACCCCCCAGAATAGAATGACACCTACTCAGACAATGCGATGCAATTTCCTCAT
TTTATTAGGAAAGGACAGTGGGAGTGGCACCTTCCAGGGTCAAGGAAGGCACGGGGGAGGGGCAAACAAC
AGATGGCTGGCAACTAGAAGGCACAGTCGAGGCTGATCAGCGGGTTTAAACTCAATGGTGATGGTGATGA
TGACCGGTTTAGAACCTGATTACGCACAGAGCTCCACACAGCCGATCCGTAAACTTGAGAGAATCACAGA
GCAGTTTCCTGGCTTCAGCGCTGACTTTATTATCTATGGTAATCTCCCCTTCGAAGCGGGGAAACCTAGT
ATGGTCGACTTCGTAAGCCTTAAAGAAGTCATGGGCCTTACCGGATTTGAAATCGACCCTGTTAAGTACC
CGTTGGCTGCCTATAGCTTTTGGCCCGTCGAAATCGGGCTTCCCTGGAAGGGAAAGAGCGCCAAAATGAA
TACGAAAGCGCCAATCCTTCTTCTCAGCCTTCTTTCCATCGTTACCGGATCTCCCGAGAAGTTCGCAAAA
CGGGCAGTAAGTTTCAGCGTTATCTGGACAGGGGTTCTTATCGGTCCAACGAAGGGTGGACCGCTGCCTC
AATTGCAGCAACCTGTCTTTATCTTCCGTATCAAATTTCCCAGGACAACATGTCTTTTCGCTAATTTTCC
CATCACTCAATGTCAGCAGGTTTTCCGCGCTTCTAATTACTGCGGACCGCAGCAATGTCCCAGTTATGTA
AGGCCGCCCTTTTGTGTTATCCTTCTTATTTCTATGCCATCTTGCAAAAGCTTGGCCGCGAACAAATTCC
TTGTTGTTCTTGTTTCGCCTAGTGCTTTCCTGCCATTTGGTCATCCGAAACGGCTCGAGGAATTCAATTG
AAATCTTCATAGTAGTCGTCATGCGGCCGCGGATCTCTAGCGGATCTGACGGTTCACTAAACCAGCTCTG
CTTATATAGACCTCCCACCGTACACGCCTACCGCCCATTTGCGTCAATGGGGCGGAGTTGTTACGACATT
TTGGAAAGTCCCGTTGATTTTGGTGCCAAAACAAACTCCCATTGACGTCAATGGGGTGGAGACTTGGAAA
TCCCCGTGAGTCAAACCGCTATCCACGCCCATTGATGTACTGCCAAAACCGCATCACCATGGTAATAGCG
ATGACTAATACGTAGATGTACTGCCAAGTAGGAAAGTCCCATAAGGTCATGTACTGGGCATAATGCCAGG
CGGGCCATTTACCGTCATTGACGTCAATAGGGGGCGTACTTGGCATATGATACACTTGATGTACTGCCAA
GTGGGCAGTTTACCGTAAATACTCCACCCATTGACGTCAATGGAAAGTCCCTATTGGCGTTACTATGGGA
ACATACGTCATTATTGACGTCAATGGGCGGGGGTCGTTGGGCGGTCAGCCAGGCGGGCCATTTACCGTAA
GTTATGTAACGCGGAACTCCATATATGGGCTATGAACTAATGACCCCGTAATTGATTACTATTAATAACT
AGTCAATAATCAATGTCAACGCGTATATCTGGCCCGTACATCGCGAAGCAGCGCAAAACGCCTAACCCTA
AGCAGATTCTTCATGCAATTGTCGGTCAAGCCTTGCCTTGTTGTAGCTTAAATTTTGCTCGCGCACTACT
CAGCGACCTCCAACACACAAGCAGGGAGCAGATACTGGCTTAACTATGCGGCATCAGAGCAGATTGTACT
GAGAGTCGACCCTAGGGGATCGGGAGATCGATCTCCCGATCCGTCGACGTCAGGTGGCACTTTTCGGGGA
AATGTGCGCGGAACCCCTATTTGTTTATTTTTCTAAATACATTCAAATATGTATCCGCTCATGAGACAAT
AACCCTGATAAATGCTTCAATAATATTGAAAAAGGAAGAGTATGAGTATTCAACATTTCCGTGTCGCCCT
TATTCCCTTTTTTGCGGCATTTTGCCTTCCTGTTTTTGCTCACCCAGAAACGCTGGTGAAAGTAAAAGAT
GCTGAAGATCAGTTGGGTGCACGAGTGGGTTACATCGAACTGGATCTCAACAGCGGTAAGATCCTTGAGA
GTTTTCGCCCCGAAGAACGTTTTCCAATGATGAGCACTTTTAAAGTTCTGCTATGTGGCGCGGTATTATC
CCGTATTGACGCCGGGCAAGAGCAACTCGGTCGCCGCATACACTATTCTCAGAATGACTTGGTTGAGTAC
TCACCAGTCACAGAAAAGCATCTTACGGATGGCATGACAGTAAGAGAATTATGCAGTGCTGCCATAACCA
TGAGTGATAACACTGCGGCCAACTTACTTCTGACAACGATCGGAGGACCGAAGGAGCTAACCGCTTTTTT
GCACAACATGGGGGATCATGTAACTCGCCTTGATCGTTGGGAACCGGAGCTGAATGAAGCCATACCAAAC
GACGAGCGTGACACCACGATGCCTGTAGCAATGGCAACAACGTTGCGCAAACTATTAACTGGCGAACTAC
TTACTCTAGCTTCCCGGCAACAATTAATAGACTGGATGGAGGCGGATAAAGTTGCAGGACCACTTCTGCG
CTCGGCCCTTCCGGCTGGCTGGTTTATTGCTGATAAATCTGGAGCCGGTGAGCGTGGGTCTCGCGGTATC
ATTGCAGCACTGGGGCCAGATGGTAAGCCCTCCCGTATCGTAGTTATCTACACGACGGGGAGTCAGGCAA
CTATGGATGAACGAAATAGACAGATCGCTGAGATAGGTGCCTCACTGATTAAGCATTGGTAACTGTCAGA
CCAAGTTTACTCATATATACTTTAGATTGATTTAAAACTTCATTTTTAATTTAAAAGGATCTAGGTGAAG
ATCCTTTTTGATAATCTCATGACCAAAATCCCTTAACGTGAGTTTTCGTTCCACTGAGTGTCAGACCCCG
TAGAAAAGATCAAAGGATCTTC
Features (pLannotate 1.2.2; 13 found; start..end, strand, type, name):
      1..589     +  rep_origin     ori: high-copy-number ColE1/pMB1/pBR322/pUC origin of replication
    772..864     +  CDS            lacI (fragment): lac repressor; lacI; The lac repressor binds to the lac operator to inhibit transcription in E. coli. This inhibition can be relieved by adding lactose or isopropyl-β-D-thiogalactopyranoside (IPTG).
    877..898     +  protein_bind   CAP binding site: CAP binding activates transcription in the presence of cAMP. E. coli catabolite activator protein
    913..943     +  promoter       lac promoter: promoter for the E. coli lac operon
    951..967     +  protein_bind   lac operator: The lac repressor binds to the lac operator to inhibit transcription in E. coli. This inhibition can be relieved by adding lactose or isopropyl-β-D-thiogalactopyranoside (IPTG). lac repressor encoded by lacI
   1016..1032    -  misc_feature   MCS (fragment): pBluescript multiple cloning site
   1037..1058    -  promoter       SV40 promoter (fragment): SV40 enhancer and early promoter
   1062..1286    -  polyA_signal   bGH poly(A) signal: bovine growth hormone polyadenylation signal
   2094..2297    -  promoter       CMV promoter: human cytomegalovirus (CMV) immediate early promoter
   2298..2677    -  enhancer       CMV enhancer: human cytomegalovirus immediate early enhancer
   2832..2876    +  misc_feature   bom (fragment): basis of mobility region from pBR322
   2947..3051    +  promoter       AmpR promoter: bla
   3052..3912    +  CDS            AmpR: β-lactamase; bla; confers resistance to ampicillin, carbenicillin, and related antibiotics
