[The description below was written by a language model from this plasmid's Addgene catalogue record and pLannotate feature annotations shown in this document.]
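Description:
1203AD-CMV-Cas7.1-N152A-mutant is a small (about 4.1 kb) mammalian expression plasmid on a pCMV backbone, built to express an isolated Cas7.1 domain truncated from DiCas7-11, a single-protein type III-E CRISPR effector that targets RNA. The encoded domain carries an asparagine-to-alanine substitution at residue 152. The record does not say what this residue does or what effect the mutation is expected to have. It appears to be a point-mutant variant for comparing the behaviour of the truncated domain in CRISPR effector studies.

In bacteria the plasmid replicates from a high-copy ColE1/pUC-type origin and is selected with ampicillin through a β-lactamase gene driven by its own promoter. The expression cassette lies on the reverse strand. The human cytomegalovirus immediate-early enhancer and promoter drive transcription towards a bovine growth hormone polyadenylation signal, giving strong constitutive expression in transfected mammalian cells. The automated annotation did not label the roughly 800 bp between the CMV promoter and the bGH poly(A) signal. By position this gap is where the Cas7.1 coding sequence should sit, although the feature table does not confirm it, and no epitope tags, localisation signals or reporters are annotated.

The other annotated features are short cloning-vector remnants: a lacI fragment, CAP binding site, lac promoter and operator, fragments of a pBluescript polylinker and of the SV40 promoter, and a partial bom region. None of these is likely to contribute to expression in mammalian cells. No guide RNA cassette or mammalian selection marker is annotated, so any crRNA would have to come from a separate construct, and the plasmid is suited to transient transfection.
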