Addgene plasmid #221543: 1203AD-CMV-Cas7.1-N152A-mutant
Purpose: ffector expresses Cas7.1 domain (truncated from DiCas7-11), N to A mutation at amino acid 152
Depositing lab: Omar Akbari. Depositing organization: University of California, San Diego (UCSD).
Backbone
  Vector backbone: pCMV
  Vector type: Mammalian Expression, CRISPR
Growth in bacteria
  Bacterial resistance: Ampicillin, 100 μg/mL
  Growth temperature: 37°C
  Growth strain: DH5alpha
  Copy number: Unknown
Gene/Insert
  Gene/Insert name: Truncated DiCas7-11
Terms and licenses: Academic/Nonprofit Terms; Industry Terms: Not Available to Industry
How to cite: 1203AD-CMV-Cas7.1-N152A-mutant was a gift from Omar Akbari (Addgene plasmid # 221543 ; http://n2t.net/addgene:221543 ; RRID:Addgene_221543)
